>Addgene plasmid #216631 | pNTI822 | addgene full sequence | sequence record 429978 | Addgene NGS Result
GGATCCCTATACAGTTGAAGTCGGAAGTTTACATACACTTAAGTTGGAGTCATTAAAACTCGTTTTTCAA
CTACTCCACAAATTTCTTGTTAACAAACAATAGTTTTGGCAAGTCAGTTAGGACATCTACTTTGTGCATG
ACACAAGTCATTTTTCCAACAATTGTTTACAGACAGATTATTTCACTTATAATTCACTGTATCACAATTC
CAGTGGGTCAGAAGTTTACATACACTAAGTTCGACTCCTCTGCAGAATGCGGCGATGTTTCGGTAAGGGG
TCCGCTATCTAGACGAGTTTACTCCCTATCAGTGATAGAGAACGTATGTCGAGTTTACTCCCTATCAGTG
ATAGAGAACGATGTCGAGTTTACTCCCTATCAGTGATAGAGAACGTATGTCGAGTTTACTCCCTATCAGT
GATAGAGAACGTATGTCGAGTTTACTCCCTATCAGTGATAGAGAACGTATGTCGAGTTTATCCCTATCAG
TGATAGAGAACGTATGTCGAGTTTACTCCCTATCAGTGATAGAGAACGTATGTCGATTAGGCGTGTACGG
TGGGCGCCTATAAAAGCAGAGCTCGTTTAGTGAACCGTCAGATCGCCTGGAGCCAATTCCAACTCTTTTG
CCTTATACCTACTTTCCGTACCACTTCCTACCCTCGAAAGGCCTCTGAGGCCACCATGGATCTGTACGAC
GATGACGATAAGCTCGAGGGGAGCGTGGCAGTCCTGCCTGTGGTCGACTCCACCAATCAGTACCTGCTGG
ATCGAATCGGCGAGCTGAAGAGTGGGGATGCTTGCATTGCAGAATATCAGCAGGCAGGGAGAGGAAGCAG
AGGGAGGAAATGGTTCTCTCCTTTTGGAGCTAACCTGTACCTGAGTATGTTTTGGCGCCTGAAGCGGGGA
CCAGCAGCAATCGGCCTGGGCCCGGTCATCGGAATTGTCATGGCAGAAGCGCTGCGAAAGCTGGGAGCAG
ACAAGGTGCGAGTCAAATGGCCCAATGACCTGTATCTGCAGGATAGAAAGCTGGCAGGCATCCCGGTGGA
GCTGGCCGGAATAACAGGCGATGCTGCACAGATCGTCATTGGCGCCGGGATTAACGTGGCTATGAGGCGC
GTGGAGGAAAGCGTGGTCAATCAGGGCTGGATCACACTGCAGGAAGCAGGGATTAACCTGGACAGGAATA
CTCTGGCCGCTACGCTGATCCGAGAGCTGCGGGCAGCCCTGGAACTGTTCGAGCAGGAAGGCCTGGCTCC
ATATCTGCCACGGTGGGAGAAGCTGGATAACTTCATCAATAGACCCGTGAAGCTGATCATTGGGGACAAA
GAGATTTTCGGGATTAGCCGGGGGATTGATAAACAGGGAGCCCTGCTGCTGGAACAGGACGGAGTTATCA
AACCCTGGATGGGCGGAGAAATCAGTCTGCGGTCTGCCGAAAAGCTGCAGGGCGGTACCGGAGGGAGCAA
AGACAATACTGTGCCTCTGAAGCTGATCGCTCTCCTGGCTAATGGCGAGTTCCATAGTGGCGAACAGCTG
GGAGAAACCCTGGGCATGTCCAGGGCCGCTATCAACAAGCACATTCAGACTCTGCGCGACTGGGGCGTGG
ACGTGTTCACCGTGCCCGGAAAGGGCTACTCTCTGCCCGAGCCTATCCCGCTGCTGAACGCTAAACAGAT
TCTGGGACAGCTGGACGGCGGCAAGCCCATCCCCAACCCCCTGCTGGGCCTGGACAGCACCTGAGGCCTG
TCAGGCCAAGCTTCCATCGATAGACATGATAAGATACATTGATGAGTTTGGACAAACCACAACAAGAATG
CAGTGAAAAAAATGCTTTATTTGTGAAATTTGTGATGCTATTGCTTTATTTGTAACCATTATAAGCTGCA
ATAAACAAGTTAACAACAACAATTGCATTCATTTTATGTTTCAGGTTCAGGGGGAGATGTGGGAGGTTTT
TTAAAGCAAGTAAAACCTCTACAAATGTGGTACCTAGGCGAGACCCTGTCTCACAAAATAAAGTAAGCCC
GGACTGAGTGCGGAAAGGCGGGCCTGGCGGGTCTGGTCTCCCCATGCGGGCCACCAGAGGCCCTGCAGCC
TTCAGTCGCTTGAAGGGGTAATGGCGCTTCCACTCACAAACATGGCGGACAGAGCGTGTGAACGAGATGA
ACAGCCCCTCAAAAATATGGCCGCCGAGGCTGGACGGCCGTGCCCCAGCAGCACCGCCTCCGCGCCCCAC
GTGATCTCTCGCCGGGCACAGCGCTGACCGCGGAGGTCCAACCGGAAGAATGTCCGGATTGGACATTCGG
AAGAGGGCCCGCCTTCCCTGGGGAATCTCTGCGCACGCGCAGAACGCTTCGACCAATGAAAACACAGGAA
GCCGTCCGCGCAACCGCGTTGCGTCACTTCTGCCGCCCCTGTTTCAAGGTATATAGCCGTAGACGGAACT
TCGCCTTTCTCTCGGCCTTAGCGCCATTTTTTTGGGTGAGTGTTTTTTGGTTCCTGCGTTGGGATTCCGT
GTACAATCCATAGACATCTGACCTCGGCACTTAGCATCATCACAGCAAACTAACTGTAGCCTTTCTCTCT
TTCCCTGTAGAAACCTCTGCACCTGAGGCCACCATGTCTAGACTGGACAAGAGCAAAGTCATAAACGGCG
CTCTGGAATTACTCAATGGAGTCGGTATCGAAGGCCTGACGACAAGGAAACTCGCTCAAAAGCTGGGAGT
TGAGCAGCCTACCCTGTACTGGCACGTGAAGAACAAGCGGGCCCTGCTCGATGCCCTGCCAATCGAGATG
CTGGACAGGCATCATACCCACTTCTGCCCCCTGGAAGGCGAGTCATGGCAAGACTTTCTGCGGAACAACG
CCAAGTCATTCCGCTGTGCTCTCCTCTCACATCGCGACGGGGCTAAAGTGCATCTCGGCACCCGCCCAAC
AGAGAAACAGTACGAAACCCTGGAAAATCAGCTCGCGTTCCTGTGTCAGCAAGGCTTCTCCCTGGAGAAC
GCACTGTACGCTCTGTCCGCCGTGGGCCACTTTACACTGGGCTGCGTATTGGAGGAACAGGAGCATCAAG
TAGCAAAAGAGGAAAGAGAGACACCTACCACCGATTCTATGCCCCCACTTCTGAGACAAGCAATTGAGCT
GTTCGACCGGCAGGGAGCCGAACCTGCCTTCCTTTTCGGCCTGGAACTAATCATATGTGGCCTGGAGAAA
CAGCTAAAGTGCGAAAGCGGCGGGCCGGCCGACGCCCTTGACGATTTTGACTTAGACATGCTCCCAGCCG
ATGCCCTTGACGACTTTGACCTTGATATGCTGCCTGCTGACGCTCTTGACGATTTTGACCTTGACATGCT
CCCCGGGTCCGGCGCTACTAACTTCAGCCTGCTGAAGCAGGCTGGTGACGTCGAGGAGAATCCTGGTCCC
ATGAAAAAGCCTGAACTCACCGCGACGTCTGTCGAGAAGTTTCTGATCGAAAAGTTCGACAGCGTCTCCG
ACCTGATGCAGCTCTCGGAGGGCGAAGAATCTCGTGCTTTCAGCTTCGATGTAGGAGGGCGTGGATATGT
CCTGCGGGTAAATAGCTGCGCCGATGGTTTCTACAAAGATCGTTATGTTTATCGGCACTTTGCATCGGCC
GCGCTCCCGATTCCGGAAGTGCTTGACATTGGGGAATTCAGCGAGAGCCTGACCTATTGCATCTCCCGCC
GTGCACAGGGTGTCACGTTGCAAGACCTGCCTGAAACCGAACTGCCCGCTGTTCTGCAGCCGGTCGCGGA
GGCCATGGATGCGATCGCTGCGGCCGATCTTAGCCAGACGAGCGGGTTCGGCCCATTCGGACCGCAAGGA
ATCGGTCAATACACTACATGGCGTGATTTCATATGCGCGATTGCTGATCCCCATGTGTATCACTGGCAAA
CTGTGATGGACGACACCGTCAGTGCGTCCGTCGCGCAGGCTCTCGATGAGCTGATGCTTTGGGCCGAGGA
CTGCCCCGAAGTCCGGCACCTCGTGCACGCGGATTTCGGCTCCAACAATGTCCTGACGGACAATGGCCGC
ATAACAGCGGTCATTGACTGGAGCGAGGCGATGTTCGGGGATTCCCAATACGAGGTCGCCAACATCTTCT
TCTGGAGGCCGTGGTTGGCTTGTATGGAGCAGCAGACGCGCTACTTCGAGCGGAGGCATCCGGAGCTTGC
AGGATCGCCGCGGCTCCGGGCGTATATGCTCCGCATTGGTCTTGACCAACTCTATCAGAGCTTGGTTGAC
GGCAATTTCGATGATGCAGCTTGGGCGCAGGGTCGATGCGACGCAATCGTCCGATCCGGAGCCGGGACTG
TCGGGCGTACACAAATCGCCCGCAGAAGCGCGGCCGTCTGGACCGATGGCTGTGTAGAAGTACTCGCCGA
TAGTGGAAACCGACGCCCCAGCACTCGTCCGAGGGCAAAGGAATAGTTCGAAGGCCTGTCGTGAAGCTTG
GGGATCAATTCTCTAGAGCTCGCTGATCAGCCTCGACTGTGCCTTCTAGTTGCCAGCCATCTGTTGTTTG
CCCCTCCCCCGTGCCTTCCTTGACCCTGGAAGGTGCCACTCCCACTGTCCTTTCCTAATAAAATGAGGAA
ATTGCATCGCATTGTCTGAGTAGGTGTCATTCTATTCTGGGGGGTGGGGTGGGGCAGGACAGCAAGGGGG
AGGATTGGGAAGACAATAGCAGGCATGCTGGGGATGCGGTGGGCTCTATGGCTTCTGAGGCGGAAAGAAC
CAGCTGGGCCTACTAGCTACTCGGGACCCCTTACCGAAACATCGCCGCATTCTGCAGAGGAGTCGAGTGT
ATGTAAACTTCTGACCCACTGGGAATGTGATGAAAGAAATAAAAGCTGAAATGAATCATTCTCTCTACTA
TTATTCTGATATTTCACATTCTTAAAATAAAGTGGTGATCCTAACTGACCTAAGACAGGGAATTTTTACT
AGGATTAAATGTCAGGAATTGTGAAAAAGTGAGTTTAAATGTATTTGGCTAAGGTGTATGTAAACTTCCG
ACTTCAACTGTATAGGGATCCGCTTCCTCGCTCACTGACTCGCTGCGCTCGGTCGTTCGGCTGCGGCGAG
CGGTATCAGCTCACTCAAAGGCGGTAATACGGTTATCCACAGAATCAGGGGATAACGCAGGAAAGAACAT
GTGAGCAAAAGGCCAGCAAAAGGCCAGGAACCGTAAAAAGGCCGCGTTGCTGGCGTTTTTCCATAGGCTC
CGCCCCCCTGACGAGCATCACAAAAATCGACGCTCAAGTCAGAGGTGGCGAAACCCGACAGGACTATAAA
GATACCAGGCGTTTCCCCCTGGAAGCTCCCTCGTGCGCTCTCCTGTTCCGACCCTGCCGCTTACCGGATA
CCTGTCCGCCTTTCTCCCTTCGGGAAGCGTGGCGCTTTCTCATAGCTCACGCTGTAGGTATCTCAGTTCG
GTGTAGGTCGTTCGCTCCAAGCTGGGCTGTGTGCACGAACCCCCCGTTCAGCCCGACCGCTGCGCCTTAT
CCGGTAACTATCGTCTTGAGTCCAACCCGGTAAGACACGACTTATCGCCACTGGCAGCAGCCACTGGTAA
CAGGATTAGCAGAGCGAGGTATGTAGGCGGTGCTACAGAGTTCTTGAAGTGGTGGCCTAACTACGGCTAC
ACTAGAAGAACAGTATTTGGTATCTGCGCTCTGCTGAAGCCAGTTACCTTCGGAAAAAGAGTTGGTAGCT
CTTGATCCGGCAAACAAACCACCGCTGGTAGCGGTGGTTTTTTTGTTTGCAAGCAGCAGATTACGCGCAG
AAAAAAAGGATCTCAAGAAGATCCTTTGATCTTTTCTACGGGGTCTGACGCTCAGTGGAACGAAAACTCA
CGTTAAGGGATTTTGGTCATGAGATTATCAAAAAGGATCTTCACCTAGATCCTTTTAAATTAAAAATGAA
GTTTTAAATCAATCTAAAGTATATATGAGTAAACTTGGTCTGACAGTTACCAATGCTTAATCAGTGAGGC
ACCTATCTCAGCGATCTGTCTATTTCGTTCATCCATAGTTGCCTGACTCCCCGTCGTGTAGATAACTACG
ATACGGGAGGGCTTACCATCTGGCCCCAGTGCTGCAATGATACCGCGAGACCCACGCTCACCGGCTCCAG
ATTTATCAGCAATAAACCAGCCAGCCGGAAGGGCCGAGCGCAGAAGTGGTCCTGCAACTTTATCCGCCTC
CATCCAGTCTATTAATTGTTGCCGGGAAGCTAGAGTAAGTAGTTCGCCAGTTAATAGTTTGCGCAACGTT
GTTGCCATTGCTACAGGCATCGTGGTGTCACGCTCGTCGTTTGGTATGGCTTCATTCAGCTCCGGTTCCC
AACGATCAAGGCGAGTTACATGATCCCCCATGTTGTGCAAAAAAGCGGTTAGCTCCTTCGGTCCTCCGAT
CGTTGTCAGAAGTAAGTTGGCCGCAGTGTTATCACTCATGGTTATGGCAGCACTGCATAATTCTCTTACT
GTCATGCCATCCGTAAGATGCTTTTCTGTGACTGGTGAGTACTCAACCAAGTCATTCTGAGAATAGTGTA
TGCGGCGACCGAGTTGCTCTTGCCCGGCGTCAATACGGGATAATACCGCGCCACATAGCAGAACTTTAAA
AGTGCTCATCATTGGAAAACGTTCTTCGGGGCGAAAACTCTCAAGGATCTTACCGCTGTTGAGATCCAGT
TCGATGTAACCCACTCGTGCACCCAACTGATCTTCAGCATCTTTTACTTTCACCAGCGTTTCTGGGTGAG
CAAAAACAGGAAGGCAAAATGCCGCAAAAAAGGGAATAAGGGCGACACGGAAATGTTGAATACTCATACT
CTTCCTTTTTCAATATTATTGAAGCATTTATCAGGGTTATTGTCTCATGAGCGGATACATATTTGAATGT
ATTTAGAAAAATAAACAAATAGGGGTTCCGCGCACATTTCCCCGAAAAGTGCCACCTGATGCGGTGTGAA
ATACCGCACAGATGCGTAAGGAGAAAATACCGCATCAGGAAATTGTAAGCGTTAATATTTTGTTAAAATT
Features (pLannotate 1.2.2; 17 found; start..end, strand, type, name):
    295..607     +  promoter       tight TRE promoter: Tet-responsive promoter PTight, consisting of seven tet operator sequences followed by the minimal CMV promoter
    689..712     +  CDS            Xpress™ tag: Xpress™ epitope tag, including an enterokinase recognition and cleavage site
    719..1444    +  CDS            miniTurbo (fragment): N-terminally truncated mutant of the E. coli biotin ligase BioID engineered for improved catalytic efficiency (Branon et al., 2018)
   1469..1701    +  CDS            TurboID (fragment): mutant of the E. coli biotin ligase BioID engineered for improved catalytic efficiency (Branon et al., 2018)
   1773..1823    +  CDS            VP1_SV40 (fragment): Experimental evidence at protein level: Swiss-Prot protein existence level 1. Forms an icosahedral capsid with a T=7 symmetry and a 40 nm diameter. The capsid is composed of 72 pentamers linked to each other by disulfide bonds and associated with VP2 or VP3 proteins. Binds to N- glycolylneuraminic analog of the ganglioside GM1 on the cell surface to provide virion attachment to target cell (PubMed:18353982). Once attached, the virion is internalized by caveolin-mediated endocytosis and traffics to the endoplasmic reticulum. Inside the endoplasmic reticulum, the protein folding machinery isomer
   1820..1901    -  polyA_signal   SV40 poly(A) signal: SV40 polyadenylation signal
   1924..1992    -  CDS            large T antigen (fragment): large T antigen from SV40 (simian virus 40)
   2624..3321    +  CDS            rtTA3 (fragment): reverse tetracycline transactivator 3 activates expression from Tet-responsive promoters in the presence of doxycycline
   3251..3361    +  CDS            VP48: 3 tandem repeats of the minimal activation domain of herpes simplex virus VP16 (Cheng et al., 2013)
   3431..4456    +  CDS            HygR: aminoglycoside phosphotransferase from E. coli; aph(4)-Ia; confers resistance to hygromycin
   4517..4741    +  polyA_signal   bGH poly(A) signal: bovine growth hormone polyadenylation signal
   4745..4766    +  promoter       SV40 promoter (fragment): SV40 enhancer and early promoter
   5238..5826    -  rep_origin     ori: high-copy-number ColE1/pMB1/pBR322/pUC origin of replication
   5997..6857    -  CDS            AmpR: β-lactamase; bla; confers resistance to ampicillin, carbenicillin, and related antibiotics
   6858..6962    -  promoter       AmpR promoter: bla
   6989..7039    +  misc_feature   bom (fragment): basis of mobility region from pBR322
   7040..7070    -  rep_origin     M13 ori (fragment): M13 bacteriophage origin of replication; arrow indicates direction of (+) strand synthesis
