[The description below was written by a language model from this plasmid's Addgene catalogue record and pLannotate feature annotations shown in this document.]
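Description:
pNTI822 is a mammalian expression plasmid built on the pSBtet-Hyg backbone, designed for stable genomic integration through the Sleeping Beauty transposon system and doxycycline-inducible expression of its cargo. It is about 7.1 kb in total and is maintained in E. coli through a high-copy ColE1/pUC-type origin with ampicillin resistance (AmpR under its own bla promoter). The automated annotation does not pick out the Sleeping Beauty inverted terminal repeats, although the backbone and vector type imply that they flank the mammalian cassettes. A transposase source is not annotated on this plasmid.

The payload is cpTurboID, a synthetic, roughly 1.06 kb circularly permuted form of the engineered E. coli biotin ligase TurboID, recorded as carrying an L120P mutation and a C-terminal V5 tag. The feature table is consistent with a permuted architecture: a large segment matching miniTurbo/TurboID is followed by a separate, shorter TurboID-matching fragment. A short match to the Xpress epitope lies just upstream, while the V5 tag itself is not annotated. The open reading frame sits downstream of the tight TRE promoter (seven tet operators plus a minimal CMV promoter) and is followed by an SV40 polyadenylation signal. A second cassette encodes the reverse tetracycline transactivator rtTA3 followed by the hygromycin resistance gene and a bGH poly(A) signal. The promoter driving this cassette and the element linking the two coding regions are not annotated. After transposition, hygromycin selects integrants and doxycycline switches on cpTurboID. The associated work concerns calcium-dependent proximity labeling, so this construct is suited to making stable inducible cell lines for biotin proximity-labeling experiments.
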