Addgene plasmid #216631: pNTI822
Purpose: Tet-inducible cpTurboID (V5) for Sleeping Beauty transposon system
Depositing lab: Nicholas Ingolia. Depositing organization: University of California, Berkeley. Publication: Molecular recording of calcium signals via calcium-dependent proximity labeling. Kim JW, Yong AJH, Aisenberg EE, Lobel JH, Wang W, Dawson TM, Dawson VL, Gao R, Jan YN, Bateup HS, Ingolia NT. Nat Chem Biol. 2024 Jul;20(7):894-905. doi: 10.1038/s41589-024-01603-7. Epub 2024 Apr 24. PubMed 38658655.
Backbone
  Vector backbone: pSBtet-Hyg
  Backbone size w/o insert (bp): 6011
  Total vector size (bp): 7070
  Vector type: Mammalian Expression ; Sleeping Beauty Transposon System
  Selectable markers: Hygromycin
Growth in bacteria
  Bacterial resistance: Ampicillin, 100 μg/mL
  Growth temperature: 30°C
  Growth strain: NEB Stable
  Copy number: Unknown
Gene/Insert
  Gene/Insert name: cpTurboID
  Species: Synthetic
  Insert size (bp): 1059
  Mutation: L120P
  Tag / fusion protein: V5 (C terminal on insert)
Terms and licenses: Academic/Nonprofit Terms; Industry Terms: Not Available to Industry
How to cite: pNTI822 was a gift from Nicholas Ingolia (Addgene plasmid # 216631 ; http://n2t.net/addgene:216631 ; RRID:Addgene_216631)
